Addgene plasmid #215083: TurboID-13x-Cyclin D1
Purpose: Expresses TurboID-13x-Cyclin D1 in mammalian cells from a retroviral vector.
Depositing lab: Michele Pagano. Depositing organization: NYU Grossman School of Medicine. Publication: CDK-independent role of D-type cyclins in regulating DNA mismatch repair. Rona G, Miwatani-Minter B, Zhang Q, Goldberg HV, Kerzhnerman MA, Howard JB, Simoneschi D, Lane E, Hobbs JW, Sassani E, Wang AA, Keegan S, Laverty DJ, Piett CG, Pongor LS, Xu ML, Andrade J, Thomas A, Sicinski P, Askenazi M, Ueberheide B, Fenyo D, Nagel ZD, Pagano M. Mol Cell. 2024 Feb 29:S1097-2765(24)00129-1. doi: 10.1016/j.molcel.2024.02.010. PubMed 38458201.
Backbone
  Vector backbone: pBABE
  Vector type: Mammalian Expression, Retroviral
  Selectable markers: Puromycin
Growth in bacteria
  Bacterial resistance: Ampicillin, 100 μg/mL
  Growth temperature: 37°C
  Growth strain: NEB Stable
  Copy number: High Copy
Gene/Insert
  Gene/Insert name: CCND1 (alt name: BCL1)
  Species: H. sapiens (human)
  Entrez Gene: CCND1 (a.k.a. BCL1, D11S287E, PRAD1, U21B31)
  Promoter: LTR
  Tag / fusion protein: TurboID-13x (N terminal on insert)
  Cloning method: Unknown
  Sequencing primers: 5′ pBABE 5'; 3′ pBABE 3'
Terms and licenses: Academic/Nonprofit Terms; Industry Terms: Not Available to Industry
How to cite: TurboID-13x-Cyclin D1 was a gift from Michele Pagano (Addgene plasmid # 215083 ; http://n2t.net/addgene:215083 ; RRID:Addgene_215083)
