[The description below was written by a language model from this plasmid's Addgene catalogue record and pLannotate feature annotations shown in this document.]
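Description:
TurboID-13x-Cyclin D1 is a 7,246-nt gammaretroviral mammalian expression plasmid built on the pBABE backbone with a puromycin marker. It is maintained in E. coli through a high-copy ColE1/pUC-type origin and an ampicillin resistance gene (β-lactamase with its own promoter). The retroviral portion is flanked by Moloney murine leukemia virus long terminal repeats and carries a packaging signal (annotated as an MESV Ψ fragment) followed by a truncated gag segment lacking its start codon, which extends the packaging region without producing Gag protein. With these elements, the transcript can be packaged into viral particles when the viral proteins are supplied in trans, and the provirus then integrates stably into target cells. A short stretch next to the 3′ LTR is annotated as a ΔU3 LTR fragment, but a full LTR annotation sits directly beside it. A small lacI fragment in the bacterial backbone appears to be a cloning remnant.

The payload is human cyclin D1 (CCND1) fused at its N terminus to TurboID, an engineered E. coli biotin ligase with high catalytic efficiency that is used for proximity labelling. The roughly 220-nt unannotated gap between the two coding sequences presumably corresponds to the "13x" spacer in the name, although the record does not describe its composition. The 5′ LTR drives the fusion, and a downstream SV40 enhancer/early promoter independently expresses puromycin N-acetyltransferase for selection of transduced cells. The record states the purpose only as retroviral expression of the fusion in mammalian cells. Such a design suits biotinylation and identification of proteins near cyclin D1, in keeping with the associated study of CDK-independent D-type cyclin functions in DNA mismatch repair.
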