Features (pLannotate 1.2.2; 13 found; start..end, strand, type, name):
      8..477     +  LTR            LTR: long terminal repeat from Moloney murine leukemia virus
    601..875     +  misc_feature   MESV Ψ (fragment): packaging signal of murine embryonic stem cell virus
    942..1358    +  CDS            gag (truncated): truncated Moloney murine leukemia virus (MMLV) gag gene lacking the start codon
   1501..2457    +  CDS            TurboID: mutant of the E. coli biotin ligase BioID engineered for improved catalytic efficiency (Branon et al., 2018)
   2680..3561    +  CDS            CCND1: CCND1_HUMAN - Also known as BCL1, PRAD1. Experimental evidence at protein level: Swiss-Prot protein existence level 1. Regulatory component of the cyclin D1-CDK4 (DC) complex that phosphorylates and inhibits members of the retinoblastoma (RB) protein family including RB1 and regulates the cell-cycle during G(1)/S transition. Phosphorylation of RB1 allows dissociation of the transcription factor E2F from the RB/E2F complex and the subsequent transcription of E2F target genes which are responsible for the progression through the G(1) phase. Hypophosphorylates RB1 in early G(1) phase. Cyclin D-CD
   3581..3910    +  promoter       SV40 promoter: SV40 enhancer and early promoter
   3920..4519    +  CDS            PuroR: puromycin N-acetyltransferase; pac from Streptomyces alboniger; confers resistance to puromycin
   4618..4739    +  LTR            3' LTR (ΔU3) (fragment): self-inactivating 3' long terminal repeat (LTR) from Moloney murine leukemia virus
   4740..5209    +  LTR            LTR: long terminal repeat from Moloney murine leukemia virus
   5275..5327    -  CDS            lacI (fragment): lac repressor; lacI; The lac repressor binds to the lac operator to inhibit transcription in E. coli. This inhibition can be relieved by adding lactose or isopropyl-β-D-thiogalactopyranoside (IPTG).
   5510..6098    -  rep_origin     ori: high-copy-number ColE1/pMB1/pBR322/pUC origin of replication
   6258..7118    -  CDS            AmpR: β-lactamase; bla; confers resistance to ampicillin, carbenicillin, and related antibiotics
   7119..7223    -  promoter       AmpR promoter: bla
>Addgene plasmid #215083 | TurboID-13x-Cyclin D1 | addgene full sequence | sequence record 429286 | Addgene NGS Result
CTGCAGCCTGAATATGGGCCAAACAGGATATCTGTGGTAAGCAGTTCCTGCCCCGGCTCAGGGCCAAGAA
CAGATGGAACAGCTGAATATGGGCCAAACAGGATATCTGTGGTAAGCAGTTCCTGCCCCGGCTCAGGGCC
AAGAACAGATGGTCCCCAGATGCGGTCCAGCCCTCAGCAGTTTCTAGAGAACCATCAGATGTTTCCAGGG
TGCCCCAAGGACCTGAAATGACCCTGTGCCTTATTTGAACTAACCAATCAGTTCGCTTCTCGCTTCTGTT
CGCGCGCTTCTGCTCCCCGAGCTCAATAAAAGAGCCCACAACCCCTCACTCGGGGCGCCAGTCCTCCGAT
TGACTGAGTCGCCCGGGTACCCGTGTATCCAATAAACCCTCTTGCAGTTGCATCCGACTTGTGGTCTCGC
TGTTCCTTGGGAGGGTCTCCTCTGAGTGATTGACTACCCGTCAGCGGGGGTCTTTCATTTGGGGGCTCGT
CCGGGATCGGGAGACCCCTGCCCAGGGACCACCGACCCACCACCGGGAGGCAAGCTGGCCAGCAACTTAT
CTGTGTCTGTCCGATTGTCTAGTGTCTATGACTGATTTTATGCGCCTGCGTCGGTACTAGTTAGCTAACT
AGCTCTGTATCTGGCGGACCCGTGGTGGAACTGACGAGTTCTGAACACCCGGCCGCAACCCTGGGAGACG
TCCCAGGGACTTTGGGGGCCGTTTTTGTGGCCCGACCTGAGGAAGGGAGTCGATGTGGAATCCGACCCCG
TCAGGATATGTGGTTCTGGTAGGAGACGAGAACCTAAAACAGTTCCCGCCTCCGTCTGAATTTTTGCTTT
CGGTTTGGAACCGAAGCCGCGCGTCTTGTCTGCTGCAGCGCTGCAGCATCGTTCTGTGTTGTCTCTGTCT
GACTGTGTTTCTGTATTTGTCTGAAAATTAGGGCCAGACTGTTACCACTCCCTTAAGTTTGACCTTAGGT
CACTGGAAAGATGTCGAGCGGATCGCTCACAACCAGTCGGTAGATGTCAAGAAGAGACGTTGGGTTACCT
TCTGCTCTGCAGAATGGCCAACCTTTAACGTCGGATGGCCGCGAGACGGCACCTTTAACCGAGACCTCAT
CACCCAGGTTAAGATCAAGGTCTTTTCACCTGGCCCGCATGGACACCCAGACCAGGTCCCCTACATCGTG
ACCTGGGAAGCCTTGGCTTTTGACCCCCCTCCCTGGGTCAAGCCCTTTGTACACCCTAAGCCTCCGCCTC
CTCTTCCTCCATCCGCCCCGTCTCTCCCCCTTGAACCTCCTCGTTCGACCCCGCCTCGATCCTCCCTTTA
TCCAGCCCTCACTCCTTCTCTAGGCGCCGGCCGGATCCCAGTGTGGTGGTACGTAGGAATTCGCGGCCGC
CACCATGTACCCGTATGATGTTCCGGATTACGCTGGCTATCCCTACGACGTGCCCGACTATGCCGGGTAC
CCCTATGACGTCCCAGACTACGCAGCTAGCAAAGACAATACTGTGCCTCTGAAGCTGATCGCTCTCCTGG
CTAATGGCGAGTTCCATAGTGGCGAACAGCTGGGAGAAACCCTGGGCATGTCCAGGGCCGCTATCAACAA
GCACATTCAGACTCTGCGCGACTGGGGCGTGGACGTGTTCACCGTGCCCGGAAAGGGCTACTCTCTGCCC
GAGCCTATCCCGCTGCTGAACGCTAAACAGATTCTGGGACAGCTGGACGGCGGGAGCGTGGCAGTCCTGC
CTGTGGTCGACTCCACCAATCAGTACCTGCTGGATCGAATCGGCGAGCTGAAGAGTGGGGATGCTTGCAT
TGCAGAATATCAGCAGGCAGGGAGAGGAAGCAGAGGGAGGAAATGGTTCTCTCCTTTTGGAGCTAACCTG
TACCTGAGTATGTTTTGGCGCCTGAAGCGGGGACCAGCAGCAATCGGCCTGGGCCCGGTCATCGGAATTG
TCATGGCAGAAGCGCTGCGAAAGCTGGGAGCAGACAAGGTGCGAGTCAAATGGCCCAATGACCTGTATCT
GCAGGATAGAAAGCTGGCAGGCATCCTGGTGGAGCTGGCCGGAATAACAGGCGATGCTGCACAGATCGTC
ATTGGCGCCGGGATTAACGTGGCTATGAGGCGCGTGGAGGAAAGCGTGGTCAATCAGGGCTGGATCACAC
TGCAGGAAGCAGGGATTAACCTGGACAGGAATACTCTGGCCGCTACGCTGATCCGAGAGCTGCGGGCAGC
CCTGGAACTGTTCGAGCAGGAAGGCCTGGCTCCATATCTGCCACGGTGGGAGAAGCTGGATAACTTCATC
AATAGACCCGTGAAGCTGATCATTGGGGACAAAGAGATTTTCGGGATTAGCCGGGGGATTGATAAACAGG
GAGCCCTGCTGCTGGAACAGGACGGAGTTATCAAACCCTGGATGGGCGGAGAAATCAGTCTGCGGTCTGC
CGAAAAGCTCGAGGGATCCGGTGGAGGCGGGTCTGGAGGCGGGGGTAGTGGCGGGGGTGGAAGCGGGGGT
GGAGGCGGGTCGGGTGGCGGAGGTAGCGGAGGCGGTGGAAGTGGAGGCGGTGGAAGTGGTGGAGGAGGTT
CTGGTGGCGGAGGTAGCGGTGGCGGAGGTAGCGGAGGCGGTGGAAGTGGTGGCGGAGGTAGCGGAGGCGG
TGGATCGGCGGGTTTAAACGAACACCAGCTCCTGTGCTGCGAAGTGGAAACCATCCGCCGCGCGTACCCC
GATGCCAACCTCCTCAACGACCGGGTGCTGCGGGCCATGCTGAAGGCGGAGGAGACCTGCGCGCCCTCGG
TGTCCTACTTCAAATGTGTGCAGAAGGAGGTCCTGCCGTCCATGCGGAAGATCGTCGCCACCTGGATGCT
GGAGGTCTGCGAGGAACAGAAGTGCGAGGAGGAGGTCTTCCCGCTGGCCATGAACTACCTGGACCGCTTC
CTGTCGCTGGAGCCCGTGAAAAAGAGCCGCCTGCAGCTGCTGGGGGCCACTTGCATGTTCGTGGCCTCTA
AGATGAAGGAGACCATCCCCCTGACGGCCGAGAAGCTGTGCATCTACACCGACAACTCCATCCGGCCCGA
GGAGCTGCTGCAAATGGAGCTGCTCCTGGTGAACAAGCTCAAGTGGAACCTGGCCGCAATGACCCCGCAC
GATTTCATTGAACACTTCCTCTCCAAAATGCCAGAGGCGGAGGAGAACAAACAGATCATCCGCAAACACG
CGCAGACCTTCGTTGCCCTCTGTGCCACAGATGTGAAGTTCATTTCCAATCCGCCCTCCATGGTGGCAGC
GGGGAGCGTGGTGGCCGCAGTGCAAGGCCTGAACCTGAGGAGCCCCAACAACTTCCTGTCCTACTACCGC
CTCACACGCTTCCTCTCCAGAGTGATCAAGTGTGACCCAGACTGCCTCCGGGCCTGCCAGGAGCAGATCG
AAGCCCTGCTGGAGTCAAGCCTGCGCCAGGCCCAGCAGAACATGGACCCCAAGGCCGCCGAGGAGGAGGA
AGAGGAGGAGGAGGAGGTGGACCTGGCTTGCACACCCACCGACGTGCGGGACGTGGACATCTGAGTCGAC
CCTGTGGAATGTGTGTCAGTTAGGGTGTGGAAAGTCCCCAGGCTCCCCAGCAGGCAGAAGTATGCAAAGC
ATGCATCTCAATTAGTCAGCAACCAGGTGTGGAAAGTCCCCAGGCTCCCCAGCAGGCAGAAGTATGCAAA
GCATGCATCTCAATTAGTCAGCAACCATAGTCCCGCCCCTAACTCCGCCCATCCCGCCCCTAACTCCGCC
CAGTTCCGCCCATTCTCCGCCCCATGGCTGACTAATTTTTTTTATTTATGCAGAGGCCGAGGCCGCCTCG
GCCTCTGAGCTATTCCAGAAGTAGTGAGGAGGCTTTTTTGGAGGCCTAGGCTTTTGCAAAAAGCTTACCA
TGACCGAGTACAAGCCCACGGTGCGCCTCGCCACCCGCGACGACGTCCCCAGGGCCGTACGCACCCTCGC
CGCCGCGTTCGCCGACTACCCCGCCACGCGCCACACCGTCGATCCGGACCGCCACATCGAGCGGGTCACC
GAGCTGCAAGAACTCTTCCTCACGCGCGTCGGGCTCGACATCGGCAAGGTGTGGGTCGCGGACGACGGCG
CCGCGGTGGCGGTCTGGACCACGCCGGAGAGCGTCGAAGCGGGGGCGGTGTTCGCCGAGATCGGCCCGCG
CATGGCCGAGTTGAGCGGTTCCCGGCTGGCCGCGCAGCAACAGATGGAAGGCCTCCTGGCGCCGCACCGG
CCCAAGGAGCCCGCGTGGTTCCTGGCCACCGTCGGCGTCTCGCCCGACCACCAGGGCAAGGGTCTGGGCA
GCGCCGTCGTGCTCCCCGGAGTGGAGGCGGCCGAGCGCGCCGGGGTGCCCGCCTTCCTGGAGACCTCCGC
GCCCCGCAACCTCCCCTTCTACGAGCGGCTCGGCTTCACCGTCACCGCCGACGTCGAGGTGCCCGAAGGA
CCGCGCACCTGGTGCATGACCCGCAAGCCCGGTGCCTGACGCCCGCCCCACGACCCGCAGCGCCCGACCG
AAAGGAGCGCACGACCCCATGCATCGATAAAATAAAAGATTTTATTTAGTCTCCAGAAAAAGGGGGGAAT
GAAAGACCCCACCTGTAGGTTTGGCAAGCTAGCTTAAGTAACGCCATTTTGCAAGGCATGGAAAAATACA
TAACTGAGAATAGAGAAGTTCAGATCAAGGTCAGGAACAGATGGAACAGCTGAATATGGGCCAAACAGGA
TATCTGTGGTAAGCAGTTCCTGCCCCGGCTCAGGGCCAAGAACAGATGGAACAGCTGAATATGGGCCAAA
CAGGATATCTGTGGTAAGCAGTTCCTGCCCCGGCTCAGGGCCAAGAACAGATGGTCCCCAGATGCGGTCC
AGCCCTCAGCAGTTTCTAGAGAACCATCAGATGTTTCCAGGGTGCCCCAAGGACCTGAAATGACCCTGTG
CCTTATTTGAACTAACCAATCAGTTCGCTTCTCGCTTCTGTTCGCGCGCTTCTGCTCCCCGAGCTCAATA
AAAGAGCCCACAACCCCTCACTCGGGGCGCCAGTCCTCCGATTGACTGAGTCGCCCGGGTACCCGTGTAT
CCAATAAACCCTCTTGCAGTTGCATCCGACTTGTGGTCTCGCTGTTCCTTGGGAGGGTCTCCTCTGAGTG
ATTGACTACCCGTCAGCGGGGGTCTTTCACATGCAGCATGTATCAAAATTAATTTGGTTTTTTTTCTTAA
GTATTTACATTAAATGGCCATAGTTGCATTAATGAATCGGCCAACGCGCGGGGAGAGGCGGTTTGCGTAT
TGGGCGCTCTTCCGCTTCCTCGCTCACTGACTCGCTGCGCTCGGTCGTTCGGCTGCGGCGAGCGGTATCA
GCTCACTCAAAGGCGGTAATACGGTTATCCACAGAATCAGGGGATAACGCAGGAAAGAACATGTGAGCAA
AAGGCCAGCAAAAGGCCAGGAACCGTAAAAAGGCCGCGTTGCTGGCGTTTTTCCATAGGCTCCGCCCCCC
TGACGAGCATCACAAAAATCGACGCTCAAGTCAGAGGTGGCGAAACCCGACAGGACTATAAAGATACCAG
GCGTTTCCCCCTGGAAGCTCCCTCGTGCGCTCTCCTGTTCCGACCCTGCCGCTTACCGGATACCTGTCCG
CCTTTCTCCCTTCGGGAAGCGTGGCGCTTTCTCATAGCTCACGCTGTAGGTATCTCAGTTCGGTGTAGGT
CGTTCGCTCCAAGCTGGGCTGTGTGCACGAACCCCCCGTTCAGCCCGACCGCTGCGCCTTATCCGGTAAC
TATCGTCTTGAGTCCAACCCGGTAAGACACGACTTATCGCCACTGGCAGCAGCCACTGGTAACAGGATTA
GCAGAGCGAGGTATGTAGGCGGTGCTACAGAGTTCTTGAAGTGGTGGCCTAACTACGGCTACACTAGAAG
AACAGTATTTGGTATCTGCGCTCTGCTGAAGCCAGTTACCTTCGGAAAAAGAGTTGGTAGCTCTTGATCC
GGCAAACAAACCACCGCTGGTAGCGGTGGTTTTTTTGTTTGCAAGCAGCAGATTACGCGCAGAAAAAAAG
GATCTCAAGAAGATCCTTTGATCTTTTCTACGGGGTCTGACGCTCAGTGGAACGAAAACTCACGTTAAGG
GATTTTGGTCATGAGATTATCAAAAAGGATCTTCACCTAGATCCTTTTGCGGCCGCAAATCAATCTAAAG
TATATATGAGTAAACTTGGTCTGACAGTTACCAATGCTTAATCAGTGAGGCACCTATCTCAGCGATCTGT
CTATTTCGTTCATCCATAGTTGCCTGACTCCCCGTCGTGTAGATAACTACGATACGGGAGGGCTTACCAT
CTGGCCCCAGTGCTGCAATGATACCGCGAGACCCACGCTCACCGGCTCCAGATTTATCAGCAATAAACCA
GCCAGCCGGAAGGGCCGAGCGCAGAAGTGGTCCTGCAACTTTATCCGCCTCCATCCAGTCTATTAATTGT
TGCCGGGAAGCTAGAGTAAGTAGTTCGCCAGTTAATAGTTTGCGCAACGTTGTTGCCATTGCTACAGGCA
TCGTGGTGTCACGCTCGTCGTTTGGTATGGCTTCATTCAGCTCCGGTTCCCAACGATCAAGGCGAGTTAC
ATGATCCCCCATGTTGTGCAAAAAAGCGGTTAGCTCCTTCGGTCCTCCGATCGTTGTCAGAAGTAAGTTG
GCCGCAGTGTTATCACTCATGGTTATGGCAGCACTGCATAATTCTCTTACTGTCATGCCATCCGTAAGAT
GCTTTTCTGTGACTGGTGAGTACTCAACCAAGTCATTCTGAGAATAGTGTATGCGGCGACCGAGTTGCTC
TTGCCCGGCGTCAATACGGGATAATACCGCGCCACATAGCAGAACTTTAAAAGTGCTCATCATTGGAAAA
CGTTCTTCGGGGCGAAAACTCTCAAGGATCTTACCGCTGTTGAGATCCAGTTCGATGTAACCCACTCGTG
CACCCAACTGATCTTCAGCATCTTTTACTTTCACCAGCGTTTCTGGGTGAGCAAAAACAGGAAGGCAAAA
TGCCGCAAAAAAGGGAATAAGGGCGACACGGAAATGTTGAATACTCATACTCTTCCTTTTTCAATATTAT
TGAAGCATTTATCAGGGTTATTGTCTCATGAGCGGATACATATTTGAATGTATTTAGAAAAATAAACAAA
TAGGGGTTCCGCGCACATTTCCCCGAAAAGTGCCAC
